Addgene plasmid #233931: pHRSV_CHARMS_bDD
Purpose: Mammalian expression of Chimeric Higher-Order Assemblies for Receptor Mediated Signaling (CHARMS) variant: CHARMS-dDD contains the bacterial death domain from Nostoc.
Depositing lab: Marcus Taylor. Depositing organization: Max Planck Institute for Infection Biology. Publication: Bottom-up reconstruction of functional death fold signalosomes reveals a requirement for polymer stability and avidity. Lichtenstein MA, Cao F, Lobnow F, Dirvanskyte P, Weyhenmeyer D, Kulesza A, Ziska E, Halfmann R, Taylor MJ. Science. 2025 Apr 25;388(6745):415-422. doi: 10.1126/science.adq3234. Epub 2025 Apr 24. PubMed 40273247.
Backbone
  Vector backbone: pHR-dSV40
  Vector type: Mammalian Expression, Lentiviral
Growth in bacteria
  Bacterial resistance: Ampicillin, 100 μg/mL
  Growth temperature: 37°C
  Growth strain: NEB Stable
  Copy number: High Copy
Gene/Insert
  Gene/Insert name: CHARMS-bDD
  Species: Synthetic
  Promoter: SV40
  Tag / fusion protein: mEGFP (C terminal on insert)
  Cloning method: Gibson Cloning
Terms and licenses: Academic/Nonprofit Terms; Industry Terms: Not Available to Industry
Depositor comments: Created by Gibson assembly using MluI (5') and NotI (3') sites. Please visit https://doi.org/10.1101/2024.05.08.593169 for bioRxiv preprint.
How to cite: pHRSV_CHARMS_bDD was a gift from Marcus Taylor (Addgene plasmid # 233931 ; http://n2t.net/addgene:233931 ; RRID:Addgene_233931)
