[The description below was written by a language model from this plasmid's Addgene catalogue record and pLannotate feature annotations shown in this document.]
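Description:
pHRSV_CHARMS_bDD is a lentiviral transfer plasmid built on the pHR-dSV40 backbone for expression of a synthetic signaling protein in mammalian cells. It is maintained in E. coli through a high-copy ColE1/pUC-type origin and an ampicillin resistance gene (AmpR with its bla promoter). The annotated viral elements are those of an HIV-1-derived self-inactivating vector: a truncated 5' LTR, the Ψ packaging signal with an adjoining gag fragment, the Rev response element for Rev-dependent nuclear export of the genomic RNA, the cPPT/CTS, a WPRE downstream of the transgene to enhance transcript expression, and a ΔU3 3' LTR. Outside the LTRs the backbone carries remnants of older vectors, including a second SV40 enhancer/promoter followed by gpt fragments, SV40 small t intron and poly(A) sequences, and fragments of TcR, rop and bom.

The payload is CHARMS-bDD, a variant of the Chimeric Higher-Order Assemblies for Receptor Mediated Signaling, driven by an SV40 early promoter placed just after the cPPT and inserted by Gibson assembly between MluI and NotI sites. The feature table detects the open reading frame as a fragment matching human MYD88 followed directly by a fragment matching human IRAK1, then a C-terminal monomeric EGFP (A206K) tag. According to the catalogue entry, this variant contains a bacterial death domain from Nostoc. That segment is not annotated separately, and the record does not say where it sits within the chimera. The mEGFP fusion allows the protein to be visualised in cells. The construct is associated with work on bottom-up reconstruction of death fold signalosomes, examining how polymer stability and avidity contribute to signaling.
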