Features (pLannotate 1.2.2; 35 found; start..end, strand, type, name):
      1..211     +  promoter       SV40 promoter: SV40 early promoter
    263..973     +  CDS            MYD88 (fragment): MYD88_HUMAN - Experimental evidence at protein level: Swiss-Prot protein existence level 1. Adapter protein involved in the Toll-like receptor and IL-1 receptor signaling pathway in the innate immune response (PubMed:15361868, PubMed:18292575, PubMed:33718825). Acts via IRAK1, IRAK2, IRF7 and TRAF6, leading to NF-kappa-B activation, cytokine secretion and the inflammatory response (PubMed:15361868, PubMed:24316379, PubMed:19506249). Increases IL-8 transcription (PubMed:9013863). Involved in IL-18-mediated signaling pathway. Activates IRF1 resulting in its rapid migration into the nucleus to me
    971..1513    +  CDS            IRAK1 (fragment): IRAK1_HUMAN - Also known as IRAK. Experimental evidence at protein level: Swiss-Prot protein existence level 1. Serine/threonine-protein kinase that plays a critical role in initiating innate immune response against foreign pathogens. Involved in Toll-like receptor (TLR) and IL-1R signaling pathways. Is rapidly recruited by MYD88 to the receptor-signaling complex upon TLR activation. Association with MYD88 leads to IRAK1 phosphorylation by IRAK4 and subsequent autophosphorylation and kinase activation. Phosphorylates E3 ubiquitin ligases Pellino proteins (PELI1, PELI2 and PELI3) to promote pel
   1550..2266    +  CDS            mEGFP: enhanced GFP with monomerizing A206K mutation (Zacharias et al., 2002) mammalian codon-optimized
   2278..2308    +  misc_feature   MCS (fragment): pUC18/19 multiple cloning site
   2309..2327    +  misc_feature   MCS (fragment): pBluescript multiple cloning site
   2327..2915    +  misc_feature   WPRE: woodchuck hepatitis virus posttranscriptional regulatory element
   2916..2938    +  misc_feature   MCS (fragment): pBluescript multiple cloning site
   2955..3023    +  CDS            nef (fragment): NEF_HV1Z2 - Experimental evidence at protein level: Swiss-Prot protein existence level 1. Extracellular Nef protein targets CD4(+) T-lymphocytes for apoptosis by interacting with CXCR4 surface receptors. From Human immunodeficiency virus type 1 group M subtype D (isolate Z2/CDC-Z34) (HIV-1).
   3025..3258    +  LTR            3' LTR (ΔU3): self-inactivating 3' long terminal repeat (LTR) from HIV-1
   3283..3301    -  promoter       SP6 promoter: promoter for bacteriophage SP6 RNA polymerase
   3529..3808    +  CDS            TcR (fragment): tetracycline efflux protein; tet; confers resistance to tetracycline
   3809..3857    -  misc_feature   bom (fragment): basis of mobility region from pBR322
   3959..3994    -  CDS            rop (fragment): Rop protein, which maintains plasmids at low copy number; rop
   4089..4193    +  promoter       AmpR promoter: bla
   4194..5054    +  CDS            AmpR: β-lactamase; bla; confers resistance to ampicillin, carbenicillin, and related antibiotics
   5225..5813    +  rep_origin     ori: high-copy-number ColE1/pMB1/pBR322/pUC origin of replication
   5996..6052    +  CDS            lacI (fragment): lac repressor; lacI; The lac repressor binds to the lac operator to inhibit transcription in E. coli. This inhibition can be relieved by adding lactose or isopropyl-β-D-thiogalactopyranoside (IPTG).
   6059..6388    +  promoter       SV40 promoter: SV40 enhancer and early promoter
   6588..6707    +  CDS            gpt (fragment): XGPT_ECOLI - Also known as gpp, gxu. Experimental evidence at protein level: Swiss-Prot protein existence level 1. Purine salvage pathway enzyme that catalyzes the transfer of the ribosyl-5-phosphate group from 5-phospho-alpha-D-ribose 1- diphosphate (PRPP) to the N9 position of the 6-oxopurines guanine and xanthine to form the corresponding ribonucleotides GMP (guanosine 5'- monophosphate) and XMP (xanthosine 5'-monophosphate), with the release of PPi. To a lesser extent, also acts on hypoxanthine (PubMed:9100006, PubMed:3886014). Does not ribophosphorylate adenine (PubMed:3886014). From Esch
   6707..7042    +  CDS            gpt (fragment): XGPT_ECOLI - Also known as gpp, gxu. Experimental evidence at protein level: Swiss-Prot protein existence level 1. Purine salvage pathway enzyme that catalyzes the transfer of the ribosyl-5-phosphate group from 5-phospho-alpha-D-ribose 1- diphosphate (PRPP) to the N9 position of the 6-oxopurines guanine and xanthine to form the corresponding ribonucleotides GMP (guanosine 5'- monophosphate) and XMP (xanthosine 5'-monophosphate), with the release of PPi. To a lesser extent, also acts on hypoxanthine (PubMed:9100006, PubMed:3886014). Does not ribophosphorylate adenine (PubMed:3886014). From Esch
   7137..7442    +  CDS            frsA (fragment): FRSA_ECOLI - Also known as yafA. Experimental evidence at protein level: Swiss-Prot protein existence level 1. Catalyzes the hydrolysis of esters (PubMed:15808744). Displays esterase activity toward pNP-butyrate (PubMed:15808744). May stimulate mixed-acid fermentation by acting as a fermentation/respiration switch that down-regulates respiration and up- regulates fermentation rates (PubMed:15169777). From Escherichia coli (strain K12).
   7446..7520    +  CDS            small t antigen (fragment): SV40 (simian virus 40) small t antigen
   7522..7587    +  intron         small t intron: SV40 (simian virus 40) small t antigen intron
   7717..7737    +  CDS            SV40 NLS: nuclear localization signal of SV40 (simian virus 40) large T antigen
   8056..8139    +  CDS            large T antigen (fragment): large T antigen from SV40 (simian virus 40)
   8162..8296    +  polyA_signal   SV40 poly(A) signal: SV40 polyadenylation signal
   8463..8792    +  CDS            nef (fragment): NEF_HV1BR - Experimental evidence at protein level: Swiss-Prot protein existence level 1. Extracellular Nef protein targets CD4(+) T-lymphocytes for apoptosis by interacting with CXCR4 surface receptors (PubMed:14990729). From Human immunodeficiency virus type 1 group M subtype B (isolate BRU/LAI) (HIV-1).
   8840..9097    +  LTR            5' LTR (truncated): truncated 5' long terminal repeat (LTR) from HIV-1
   9144..9269    +  misc_feature   HIV-1 Ψ: packaging signal of human immunodeficiency virus type 1
   9253..9591    +  CDS            HIV-1 gag (fragment): gag protein from human immunodeficiency virus 1; gag
   9766..9999    +  misc_feature   RRE: The Rev response element (RRE) of HIV-1 allows for Rev-dependent mRNA export from the nucleus to the cytoplasm.
  10376..10476   +  CDS            Rev (fragment): human immunodeficiency virus 1 (HIV-1) Rev protein; rev; enhances nuclear export of unspliced and incompletely spliced viral mRNAs
  10513..10630   +  misc_feature   cPPT/CTS: central polypurine tract and central termination sequence of HIV-1
  10667..10690   -  misc_feature   MCS (fragment): pBluescript multiple cloning site
>Addgene plasmid #233931 | pHRSV_CHARMS_bDD | addgene full sequence | sequence record 469205 | Addgene NGS Result
GCAGGCAGAAGTATGCAAAGCATGCATCTCAATTAGTCAGCAACCATAGTCCCGCCCCTAACTCCGCCCA
TCCCGCCCCTAACTCCGCCCAGTTCCGCCCATTCTCCGCCCCATGGCTGACTAATTTTTTTTATTTATGC
AGAGGCCGAGGCCGCCTCTGCCTCTGAGCTATTCCAGAAGTAGTGAGGAGGCTTTTTTGGAGGCCTAGGC
TACGCGTGCCACCATGCAGACTAAGATTTTCATATGTAGGCGGTTAACTCAGGATTGGCAGGACCTGGCT
GACTATTTCGAAATACAGCCCCACGAACGTGCGGGGTTTAAACCTGGCCGGGAACCACATAGCATCTGGG
AGTGGCTGGAACAGAGGAATCGACTTGGTGAGCTTGAATCTGCTCTGATAGAGATCGGAAGGGAGGACCT
GGCGCAGGAGCTGAAGAAGAACGGAGGTAGTGGCGGGTCCGAGAAGCCTTTACAGGTGGCCAGAGTGGAA
AGCAGTGTCCCACAAACAAAGGAACTGGGAGGCATCACCACCCTTGATGACCCCCTAGGACAAACGCCGG
AACTTTTCGATGCCTTTATCTGCTACTGCCCCAACGATATCGAGTTTGTGCAGGAGATGATCCGGCAACT
AGAACAGACAGACTATCGGCTTAAGTTGTGTGTGTCCGACCGTGACGTCCTGCCGGGCACCTGTGTCTGG
TCCATTGCCAGCGAGCTAATTGAGAAAAGGTGTCGCCGCATGGTGGTGGTTGTTTCTGACGATTATCTAC
AGAGCAAGGAATGTGACTTCCAGACCAAGTTTGCACTCAGCCTGTCTCCAGGTGTCCAACAGAAGCGACT
GATTCCTATTAAATACAAGGCGATGAAGAAGGACTTTCCCAGTATCCTGCGGTTCATCACTATATGCGAC
TATACCAACCCTTGCACCAAGTCCTGGTTCTGGACCCGCCTTGCCAAGGCTTTGTCCCTGCCCGGAGGTA
GTGGCGGGTCCCCTCCTTCTCCCCAAGAAAACTCCTATGTCAGCTCCACTGGTAGGGCTCACTCCGGAGC
CGCACCATGGCAGCCACTCGCTGCACCATCAGGTGCTTCAGCCCAGGCCGCAGAGCAACTGCAACGGGGA
CCCAACCAGCCAGTCGAGTCCGACGAAAGTCTTGGAGGGCTGAGCGCTGCTCTGCGGTCCTGGCACCTTA
CACCAAGTTGTCCCCTTGATCCTGCTCCTCTGCGGGAGGCTGGGTGCCCCCAAGGTGACACAGCAGGGGA
ATCCTCATGGGGTTCAGGACCTGGGAGCCGGCCAACCGCTGTTGAAGGCCTGGCTTTGGGCTCCTCTGCA
TCATCATCATCAGAACCTCCCCAGATTATCATCAATCCAGCTCGCCAGAAAATGGTTCAGAAATTGGCTT
TGTATGAGGATGGTGCCCTGGATTCCTTGCAATTGCTGTCATCTTCTTCTCTTCCCGGACTTGGACTTGA
ACAAGACAGACAAGGTCCAGAGGAGTCCGACGAGTTCCAGAGCGGAGGTTCCGGGGGTACTGGGGGTAGT
GGAGGAAGTGTGAGCAAGGGCGAGGAGCTGTTCACCGGGGTGGTGCCCATCCTGGTCGAGCTGGACGGCG
ACGTAAACGGCCACAAGTTCAGCGTGTCCGGCGAGGGCGAGGGCGATGCCACCTACGGCAAGCTGACCCT
GAAGTTCATCTGCACCACCGGCAAGCTGCCCGTGCCCTGGCCCACCCTCGTGACCACCCTGACCTACGGC
GTGCAGTGCTTCAGCCGCTACCCCGACCACATGAAGCAGCACGACTTCTTCAAGTCCGCCATGCCCGAAG
GCTACGTCCAGGAGCGCACCATCTTCTTCAAGGACGACGGCAACTACAAGACCCGCGCCGAGGTGAAGTT
CGAGGGCGACACCCTGGTGAACCGCATCGAGCTGAAGGGCATCGACTTCAAGGAGGACGGCAACATCCTG
GGGCACAAGCTGGAGTACAACTACAACAGCCACAACGTCTATATCATGGCCGACAAGCAGAAGAACGGCA
TCAAGGTGAACTTCAAGATCCGCCACAACATCGAGGACGGCAGCGTGCAGCTCGCCGACCACTACCAGCA
GAACACCCCCATCGGCGACGGCCCCGTGCTGCTGCCCGACAACCACTACCTGAGCACCCAGTCCAAGCTG
AGCAAAGACCCCAACGAGAAGCGCGATCACATGGTCCTGCTGGAGTTCGTGACCGCCGCCGGGATCACTC
TCGGCATGGACGAGCTGTACAAGTAAAGCGGCCGCGACTCTAGAGTCGACCTGCAGGCATGCAAGCTTGA
TATCAAGCTTATCGATAATCAACCTCTGGATTACAAAATTTGTGAAAGATTGACTGGTATTCTTAACTAT
GTTGCTCCTTTTACGCTATGTGGATACGCTGCTTTAATGCCTTTGTATCATGCTATTGCTTCCCGTATGG
CTTTCATTTTCTCCTCCTTGTATAAATCCTGGTTGCTGTCTCTTTATGAGGAGTTGTGGCCCGTTGTCAG
GCAACGTGGCGTGGTGTGCACTGTGTTTGCTGACGCAACCCCCACTGGTTGGGGCATTGCCACCACCTGT
CAGCTCCTTTCCGGGACTTTCGCTTTCCCCCTCCCTATTGCCACGGCGGAACTCATCGCCGCCTGCCTTG
CCCGCTGCTGGACAGGGGCTCGGCTGTTGGGCACTGACAATTCCGTGGTGTTGTCGGGGAAATCATCGTC
CTTTCCTTGGCTGCTCGCCTGTGTTGCCACCTGGATTCTGCGCGGGACGTCCTTCTGCTACGTCCCTTCG
GCCCTCAATCCAGCGGACCTTCCTTCCCGCGGCCTGCTGCCGGCTCTGCGGCCTCTTCCGCGTCTTCGCC
TTCGCCCTCAGACGAGTCGGATCTCCCTTTGGGCCGCCTCCCCGCATCGATACCGTCGACCTCGAGGGAA
TTAATTCGAGCTCGGTACCTTTAAGACCAATGACTTACAAGGCAGCTGTAGATCTTAGCCACTTTTTAAA
AGAAAAGGGGGGACTGGAAGGGCTAATTCACTCCCAACGAAGACAAGATCTGCTTTTTGCTTGTACTGGG
TCTCTCTGGTTAGACCAGATCTGAGCCTGGGAGCTCTCTGGCTAACTAGGGAACCCACTGCTTAAGCCTC
AATAAAGCTTGCCTTGAGTGCTTCAAGTAGTGTGTGCCCGTCTGTTGTGTGACTCTGGTAACTAGAGATC
CCTCAGACCCTTTTAGTCAGTGTGGAAAATCTCTAGCAGCATCTAGAATTAATTCCGTGTATTCTATAGT
GTCACCTAAATCGTATGTGTATGATACATAAGGTTATGTATTAATTGTAGCCGCGTTCTAACGACAATAT
GTACAAGCCTAATTGTGTAGCATCTGGCTTACTGAAGCAGACCCTATCATCTCTCTCGTAAACTGCCGTC
AGAGTCGGTTTGGTTGGACGAACCTTCTGAGTTTCTGGTAACGCCGTCCCGCACCCGGAAATGGTCAGCG
AACCAATCAGCAGGGTCATCGCTAGCCAGATCCTCTACGCCGGACGCATCGTGGCCGGCATCACCGGCGC
CACAGGTGCGGTTGCTGGCGCCTATATCGCCGACATCACCGATGGGGAAGATCGGGCTCGCCACTTCGGG
CTCATGAGCGCTTGTTTCGGCGTGGGTATGGTGGCAGGCCCCGTGGCCGGGGGACTGTTGGGCGCCATCT
CCTTGCATGCACCATTCCTTGCGGCGGCGGTGCTCAACGGCCTCAACCTACTACTGGGCTGCTTCCTAAT
GCAGGAGTCGCATAAGGGAGAGCGTCGAATGGTGCACTCTCAGTACAATCTGCTCTGATGCCGCATAGTT
AAGCCAGCCCCGACACCCGCCAACACCCGCTGACGCGCCCTGACGGGCTTGTCTGCTCCCGGCATCCGCT
TACAGACAAGCTGTGACCGTCTCCGGGAGCTGCATGTGTCAGAGGTTTTCACCGTCATCACCGAAACGCG
CGAGACGAAAGGGCCTCGTGATACGCCTATTTTTATAGGTTAATGTCATGATAATAATGGTTTCTTAGAC
GTCAGGTGGCACTTTTCGGGGAAATGTGCGCGGAACCCCTATTTGTTTATTTTTCTAAATACATTCAAAT
ATGTATCCGCTCATGAGACAATAACCCTGATAAATGCTTCAATAATATTGAAAAAGGAAGAGTATGAGTA
TTCAACATTTCCGTGTCGCCCTTATTCCCTTTTTTGCGGCATTTTGCCTTCCTGTTTTTGCTCACCCAGA
AACGCTGGTGAAAGTAAAAGATGCTGAAGATCAGTTGGGTGCACGAGTGGGTTACATCGAACTGGATCTC
AACAGCGGTAAGATCCTTGAGAGTTTTCGCCCCGAAGAACGTTTTCCAATGATGAGCACTTTTAAAGTTC
TGCTATGTGGCGCGGTATTATCCCGTATTGACGCCGGGCAAGAGCAACTCGGTCGCCGCATACACTATTC
TCAGAATGACTTGGTTGAGTACTCACCAGTCACAGAAAAGCATCTTACGGATGGCATGACAGTAAGAGAA
TTATGCAGTGCTGCCATAACCATGAGTGATAACACTGCGGCCAACTTACTTCTGACAACGATCGGAGGAC
CGAAGGAGCTAACCGCTTTTTTGCACAACATGGGGGATCATGTAACTCGCCTTGATCGTTGGGAACCGGA
GCTGAATGAAGCCATACCAAACGACGAGCGTGACACCACGATGCCTGTAGCAATGGCAACAACGTTGCGC
AAACTATTAACTGGCGAACTACTTACTCTAGCTTCCCGGCAACAATTAATAGACTGGATGGAGGCGGATA
AAGTTGCAGGACCACTTCTGCGCTCGGCCCTTCCGGCTGGCTGGTTTATTGCTGATAAATCTGGAGCCGG
TGAGCGTGGGTCTCGCGGTATCATTGCAGCACTGGGGCCAGATGGTAAGCCCTCCCGTATCGTAGTTATC
TACACGACGGGGAGTCAGGCAACTATGGATGAACGAAATAGACAGATCGCTGAGATAGGTGCCTCACTGA
TTAAGCATTGGTAACTGTCAGACCAAGTTTACTCATATATACTTTAGATTGATTTAAAACTTCATTTTTA
ATTTAAAAGGATCTAGGTGAAGATCCTTTTTGATAATCTCATGACCAAAATCCCTTAACGTGAGTTTTCG
TTCCACTGAGCGTCAGACCCCGTAGAAAAGATCAAAGGATCTTCTTGAGATCCTTTTTTTCTGCGCGTAA
TCTGCTGCTTGCAAACAAAAAAACCACCGCTACCAGCGGTGGTTTGTTTGCCGGATCAAGAGCTACCAAC
TCTTTTTCCGAAGGTAACTGGCTTCAGCAGAGCGCAGATACCAAATACTGTTCTTCTAGTGTAGCCGTAG
TTAGGCCACCACTTCAAGAACTCTGTAGCACCGCCTACATACCTCGCTCTGCTAATCCTGTTACCAGTGG
CTGCTGCCAGTGGCGATAAGTCGTGTCTTACCGGGTTGGACTCAAGACGATAGTTACCGGATAAGGCGCA
GCGGTCGGGCTGAACGGGGGGTTCGTGCACACAGCCCAGCTTGGAGCGAACGACCTACACCGAACTGAGA
TACCTACAGCGTGAGCTATGAGAAAGCGCCACGCTTCCCGAAGGGAGAAAGGCGGACAGGTATCCGGTAA
GCGGCAGGGTCGGAACAGGAGAGCGCACGAGGGAGCTTCCAGGGGGAAACGCCTGGTATCTTTATAGTCC
TGTCGGGTTTCGCCACCTCTGACTTGAGCGTCGATTTTTGTGATGCTCGTCAGGGGGGCGGAGCCTATGG
AAAAACGCCAGCAACGCGGCCTTTTTACGGTTCCTGGCCTTTTGCTGGCCTTTTGCTCACATGTTCTTTC
CTGCGTTATCCCCTGATTCTGTGGATAACCGTATTACCGCCTTTGAGTGAGCTGATACCGCTCGCCGCAG
CCGAACGACCGAGCGCAGCGAGTCAGTGAGCGAGGAAGCGGAAGAGCGCCCAATACGCAAACCGCCTCTC
CCCGCGCGTTGGCCGATTCATTAATGCAGCTGTGGAATGTGTGTCAGTTAGGGTGTGGAAAGTCCCCAGG
CTCCCCAGCAGGCAGAAGTATGCAAAGCATGCATCTCAATTAGTCAGCAACCAGGTGTGGAAAGTCCCCA
GGCTCCCCAGCAGGCAGAAGTATGCAAAGCATGCATCTCAATTAGTCAGCAACCATAGTCCCGCCCCTAA
CTCCGCCCATCCCGCCCCTAACTCCGCCCAGTTCCGCCCATTCTCCGCCCCATGGCTGACTAATTTTTTT
TATTTATGCAGAGGCCGAGGCCGCCTCGGCCTCTGAGCTATTCCAGAAGTAGTGAGGAGGCTTTTTTGGA
GGCCTAGGCTTTTGCAAAAAGCTTGGACACAAGACAGGCTTGCGAGATATGTTTGAGAATACCACTTTAT
CCCGCGTCAGGGAGAGGCAGTGCGTAAAAAGACGCGGACTCATGTGAAATACTGGTTTTTAGTGCGCCAG
ATCTCTATAATCTCGCGCAACCTATTTTCCCCTCGAACACTTTTTAAGCCGTAGATAAACAGGCTGGGAC
ACTTCACATGAGCGAAAAATACATCGTCACCTGGGACATGTTGCAGATCCATGCACGTAAACTCGCAAGC
CGACTGATGCCTTCTGAACAATGGAAAGGCATTATTGCCGTAAGCCGTGGCGGTCTGTACCGGGTGCGTT
ACTGGCGCGTGAACTGGGTATTCGTCATGTCGATACCGTTTGTATTTCCAGCTACGATCACGACAACCAG
CGCGAGCTTAAAGTGCTGAAACGCGCAGAAGGCGATGGCGAAGGCTTCATCGTTATTGATGACCTGGTGG
ATACCGGTGGTACTGCGGTTGCGATTCGTGAAATGTATCCAAAAGCGCACTTTGTCACCATCTTCGCAAA
ACCGGCTGGTCGTCCGCTGGTTGATGACTATGTTGTTGATATCCCGCAAGATACCTGGATTGAACAGCCG
TGGGATATGGGCGTCGTATTCGTCCCGCCAATCTCCGGTCGCTAATCTTTTCAACGCCTGGCACTGCCGG
GCGTTGTTCTTTTTAACTTCAGGCGGGTTACAATAGTTTCCAGTAAGTATTCTGGAGGCTGCATCCATGA
CACAGGCAAACCTGAGCGAAACCCTGTTCAAACCCCGCTTTAAACATCCTGAAACCTCGACGCTAGTCCG
CCGCTTTAATCACGGCGCACAACCGCCTGTGCAGTCGGCCCTTGATGGTAAAACCATCCCTCACTGGTAT
CGCATGATTAACCGTCTGATGTGGATCTGGCGCGGCATTGACCCACGCGAAATCCTCGACGTCCAGGCAC
GTATTGTGATGAGCGATGCCGAACGTACCGACGATGATTTATACGATACGGTGATTGGCTACCGTGGCGG
CAACTGGATTTATGAGTGGGCCCCGGATCTTTGTGAAGGAACCTTACTTCTGTGGTGTGACATAATTGGA
CAAACTACCTACAGAGATTTAAAGCTCTAAGGTAAATATAAAATTTTTAAGTGTATAATGTGTTAAACTA
CTGATTCTAATTGTTTGTGTATTTTAGATTCCAACCTATGGAACTGATGAATGGGAGCAGTGGTGGAATG
CCTTTAATGAGGAAAACCTGTTTTGCTCAGAAGAAATGCCATCTAGTGATGATGAGGCTACTGCTGACTC
TCAACATTCTACTCCTCCAAAAAAGAAGAGAAAGGTAGAAGACCCCAAGGACTTTCCTTCAGAATTGCTA
AGTTTTTTGAGTCATGCTGTGTTTAGTAATAGAACTCTTGCTTGCTTTGCTATTTACACCACAAAGGAAA
AAGCTGCACTGCTATACAAGAAAATTATGGAAAAATATTCTGTAACCTTTATAAGTAGGCATAACAGTTA
TAATCATAACATACTGTTTTTTCTTACTCCACACAGGCATAGAGTGTCTGCTATTAATAACTATGCTCAA
AAATTGTGTACCTTTAGCTTTTTAATTTGTAAAGGGGTTAATAAGGAATATTTGATGTATAGTGCCTTGA
CTAGAGATCATAATCAGCCATACCACATTTGTAGAGGTTTTACTTGCTTTAAAAAACCTCCCACACCTCC
CCCTGAACCTGAAACATAAAATGAATGCAATTGTTGTTGTTAACTTGTTTATTGCAGCTTATAATGGTTA
CAAATAAAGCAATAGCATCACAAATTTCACAAATAAAGCATTTTTTTCACTGCATTCTAGTTGTGGTTTG
TCCAAACTCATCAATGTATCTTATCATGTCTGGATCAACTGGATAACTCAAGCTAACCAAAATCATCCCA
AACTTCCCACCCCATACCCTATTACCACTGCCAATTACCTGTGGTTTCATTTACTCTAAACCTGTGATTC
CTCTGAATTATTTTCATTTTAAAGAAATTGTATTTGTTAAATATGTACTACAAACTTAGTAGTTGGAAGG
GCTAATTCACTCCCAAAGAAGACAAGATATCCTTGATCTGTGGATCTACCACACACAAGGCTACTTCCCT
GATTAGCAGAACTACACACCAGGGCCAGGGGTCAGATATCCACTGACCTTTGGATGGTGCTACAAGCTAG
TACCAGTTGAGCCAGATAAGGTAGAAGAGGCCAATAAAGGAGAGAACACCAGCTTGTTACACCCTGTGAG
CCTGCATGGGATGGATGACCCGGAGAGAGAAGTGTTAGAGTGGAGGTTTGACAGCCGCCTAGCATTTCAT
CACGTGGCCCGAGAGCTGCATCCGGAGTACTTCAAGAACTGCTGATATCGAGCTTGCTACAAGGGACTTT
CCGCTGGGGACTTTCCAGGGAGGCGTGGCCTGGGCGGGACTGGGGAGTGGCGAGCCCTCAGATCCTGCAT
ATAAGCAGCTGCTTTTTGCCTGTACTGGGTCTCTCTGGTTAGACCAGATCTGAGCCTGGGAGCTCTCTGG
CTAACTAGGGAACCCACTGCTTAAGCCTCAATAAAGCTTGCCTTGAGTGCTTCAAGTAGTGTGTGCCCGT
CTGTTGTGTGACTCTGGTAACTAGAGATCCCTCAGACCCTTTTAGTCAGTGTGGAAAATCTCTAGCAGTG
GCGCCCGAACAGGGACTTGAAAGCGAAAGGGAAACCAGAGGAGCTCTCTCGACGCAGGACTCGGCTTGCT
GAAGCGCGCACGGCAAGAGGCGAGGGGCGGCGACTGGTGAGTACGCCAAAAATTTTGACTAGCGGAGGCT
AGAAGGAGAGAGATGGGTGCGAGAGCGTCAGTATTAAGCGGGGGAGAATTAGATCGCGATGGGAAAAAAT
TCGGTTAAGGCCAGGGGGAAAGAAAAAATATAAATTAAAACATATAGTATGGGCAAGCAGGGAGCTAGAA
CGATTCGCAGTTAATCCTGGCCTGTTAGAAACATCAGAAGGCTGTAGACAAATACTGGGACAGCTACAAC
CATCCCTTCAGACAGGATCAGAAGAACTTAGATCATTATATAATACAGTAGCAACCCTCTATTGTGTGCA
TCAAAGGATAGAGATAAAAGACACCAAGGAAGCTTTAGACAAGATAGAGGAAGAGCAAAACAAAAGTAAG
ACCACCGCACAGCAAGCGGCCGGCCGCTGATCTTCAGACCTGGAGGAGGAGATATGAGGGACAATTGGAG
AAGTGAATTATATAAATATAAAGTAGTAAAAATTGAACCATTAGGAGTAGCACCCACCAAGGCAAAGAGA
AGAGTGGTGCAGAGAGAAAAAAGAGCAGTGGGAATAGGAGCTTTGTTCCTTGGGTTCTTGGGAGCAGCAG
GAAGCACTATGGGCGCAGCGTCAATGACGCTGACGGTACAGGCCAGACAATTATTGTCTGGTATAGTGCA
GCAGCAGAACAATTTGCTGAGGGCTATTGAGGCGCAACAGCATCTGTTGCAACTCACAGTCTGGGGCATC
AAGCAGCTCCAGGCAAGAATCCTGGCTGTGGAAAGATACCTAAAGGATCAACAGCTCCTGGGGATTTGGG
GTTGCTCTGGAAAACTCATTTGCACCACTGCTGTGCCTTGGAATGCTAGTTGGAGTAATAAATCTCTGGA
ACAGATTTGGAATCACACGACCTGGATGGAGTGGGACAGAGAAATTAACAATTACACAAGCTTAATACAC
TCCTTAATTGAAGAATCGCAAAACCAGCAAGAAAAGAATGAACAAGAATTATTGGAATTAGATAAATGGG
CAAGTTTGTGGAATTGGTTTAACATAACAAATTGGCTGTGGTATATAAAATTATTCATAATGATAGTAGG
AGGCTTGGTAGGTTTAAGAATAGTTTTTGCTGTACTTTCTATAGTGAATAGAGTTAGGCAGGGATATTCA
CCATTATCGTTTCAGACCCACCTCCCAACCCCGAGGGGACCCGACAGGCCCGAAGGAATAGAAGAAGAAG
GTGGAGAGAGAGACAGAGACAGATCCATTCGATTAGTGAACGGATCTCGACGGTATCGCCAAATGGCAGT
ATTCATCCACAATTTTAAAAGAAAAGGGGGGATTGGGGGGTACAGTGCAGGGGAAAGAATAGTAGACATA
ATAGCAACAGACATACAAACTAAAGAATTACAAAAACAAATTACAAAAATTCAAAATTTTCGGGTTTATT
ACAGGGACAGCAGAGATCCAGTTTGGATCGATAAGCTTGATATCGAATTCAG
