>Addgene plasmid #233931 | pHRSV_CHARMS_bDD | depositor partial sequence | sequence record 460092 | CHARMS-bDD
ATGCAGACTAAGATTTTCATATGTAGGCGGTTAACTCAGGATTGGCAGGACCTGGCTGACTATTTCGAAA
TACAGCCCCACGAACGTGCGGGGTTTAAACCTGGCCGGGAACCACATAGCATCTGGGAGTGGCTGGAACA
GAGGAATCGACTTGGTGAGCTTGAATCTGCTCTGATAGAGATCGGAAGGGAGGACCTGGCGCAGGAGCTG
AAGAAGAACGGAGGTAGTGGCGGGTCCGAGAAGCCTTTACAGGTGGCCAGAGTGGAAAGCAGTGTCCCAC
AAACAAAGGAACTGGGAGGCATCACCACCCTTGATGACCCCCTAGGACAAACGCCGGAACTTTTCGATGC
CTTTATCTGCTACTGCCCCAACGATATCGAGTTTGTGCAGGAGATGATCCGGCAACTAGAACAGACAGAC
TATCGGCTTAAGTTGTGTGTGTCCGACCGTGACGTCCTGCCGGGCACCTGTGTCTGGTCCATTGCCAGCG
AGCTAATTGAGAAAAGGTGTCGCCGCATGGTGGTGGTTGTTTCTGACGATTATCTACAGAGCAAGGAATG
TGACTTCCAGACCAAGTTTGCACTCAGCCTGTCTCCAGGTGTCCAACAGAAGCGACTGATTCCTATTAAA
TACAAGGCGATGAAGAAGGACTTTCCCAGTATCCTGCGGTTCATCACTATATGCGACTATACCAACCCTT
GCACCAAGTCCTGGTTCTGGACCCGCCTTGCCAAGGCTTTGTCCCTGCCCGGAGGTAGTGGCGGGTCCCC
TCCTTCTCCCCAAGAAAACTCCTATGTCAGCTCCACTGGTAGGGCTCACTCCGGAGCCGCACCATGGCAG
CCACTCGCTGCACCATCAGGTGCTTCAGCCCAGGCCGCAGAGCAACTGCAACGGGGACCCAACCAGCCAG
TCGAGTCCGACGAAAGTCTTGGAGGGCTGAGCGCTGCTCTGCGGTCCTGGCACCTTACACCAAGTTGTCC
CCTTGATCCTGCTCCTCTGCGGGAGGCTGGGTGCCCCCAAGGTGACACAGCAGGGGAATCCTCATGGGGT
TCAGGACCTGGGAGCCGGCCAACCGCTGTTGAAGGCCTGGCTTTGGGCTCCTCTGCATCATCATCATCAG
AACCTCCCCAGATTATCATCAATCCAGCTCGCCAGAAAATGGTTCAGAAATTGGCTTTGTATGAGGATGG
TGCCCTGGATTCCTTGCAATTGCTGTCATCTTCTTCTCTTCCCGGACTTGGACTTGAACAAGACAGACAA
GGTCCAGAGGAGTCCGACGAGTTCCAGAGCGGAGGTTCCGGGGGTACTGGGGGTAGTGGAGGAAGTGTGA
GCAAGGGCGAGGAGCTGTTCACCGGGGTGGTGCCCATCCTGGTCGAGCTGGACGGCGACGTAAACGGCCA
CAAGTTCAGCGTGTCCGGCGAGGGCGAGGGCGATGCCACCTACGGCAAGCTGACCCTGAAGTTCATCTGC
ACCACCGGCAAGCTGCCCGTGCCCTGGCCCACCCTCGTGACCACCCTGACCTACGGCGTGCAGTGCTTCA
GCCGCTACCCCGACCACATGAAGCAGCACGACTTCTTCAAGTCCGCCATGCCCGAAGGCTACGTCCAGGA
GCGCACCATCTTCTTCAAGGACGACGGCAACTACAAGACCCGCGCCGAGGTGAAGTTCGAGGGCGACACC
CTGGTGAACCGCATCGAGCTGAAGGGCATCGACTTCAAGGAGGACGGCAACATCCTGGGGCACAAGCTGG
AGTACAACTACAACAGCCACAACGTCTATATCATGGCCGACAAGCAGAAGAACGGCATCAAGGTGAACTT
CAAGATCCGCCACAACATCGAGGACGGCAGCGTGCAGCTCGCCGACCACTACCAGCAGAACACCCCCATC
GGCGACGGCCCCGTGCTGCTGCCCGACAACCACTACCTGAGCACCCAGTCCAAGCTGAGCAAAGACCCCA
ACGAGAAGCGCGATCACATGGTCCTGCTGGAGTTCGTGACCGCCGCCGGGATCACTCTCGGCATGGACGA
GCTGTACAAGTAA
